Addgene plasmid #76846: SH3BP5 gRNA (BRDN0001147231)
Purpose: 3rd generation lentiviral gRNA plasmid targeting human SH3BP5
Depositing lab: John Doench & David Root. Depositing organization: Broad Institute. Publication: Optimized sgRNA design to maximize activity and minimize off-target effects of CRISPR-Cas9. Doench JG, Fusi N, Sullender M, Hegde M, Vaimberg EW, Donovan KF, Smith I, Tothova Z, Wilen C, Orchard R, Virgin HW, Listgarten J, Root DE. Nat Biotechnol. 2016 Jan 18. doi: 10.1038/nbt.3437. PubMed 26780180.
Backbone
  Vector backbone: lentiGuide-Puro
  Backbone manufacturer: Zhang Lab (Addgene plasmid # 52963)
  Vector type: Mammalian Expression, Lentiviral, CRISPR
  Selectable markers: Puromycin
Growth in bacteria
  Bacterial resistance: Ampicillin, 100 μg/mL
  Growth temperature: 37°C
  Growth strain: DH5alpha
  Copy number: High Copy
Gene/Insert
  Gene/Insert name: SH3BP5 (alt names: SH3BP5; NM_004844.4)
  gRNA/shRNA sequence: GGAAGCTCAGAAAGCCACGC
  Species: H. sapiens (human)
  Entrez Gene: SH3BP5 (a.k.a. SAB, SH3BP-5)
  Promoter: hU6
  Cloning method: Unknown
  Sequencing primers: 5′ U6-F; 3′ pS2-R
Terms and licenses: Academic/Nonprofit Terms; Industry Terms: Not Available to Industry
Depositor comments: The gRNA was designed to target the following Genbank reference sequence(s): NM_004844.4. Note that this plasmid does NOT contain Cas9. It should be used in conjunction with lentiCas9-Blast (Addgene #52962) or otherwise with cell lines already expressing Cas9. Browse the full kinome gRNA library at http://www.addgene.org/pooled-library/broadgpp-human-kinome/ or visit http://www.broadinstitute.org/rnai/public/ for detailed protocols and information.
How to cite: SH3BP5 gRNA (BRDN0001147231) was a gift from John Doench & David Root (Addgene plasmid # 76846 ; http://n2t.net/addgene:76846 ; RRID:Addgene_76846)
