[The description below was written by a language model from this plasmid's Addgene catalogue record and pLannotate feature annotations shown in this document.]
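Description:
SH3BP5 gRNA (BRDN0001147231) is a third-generation lentiviral CRISPR guide plasmid built on the lentiGuide-Puro backbone, carrying a single guide RNA directed against human SH3BP5 (also known as SAB), designed against the NM_004844.4 reference transcript. It is propagated in E. coli as a high-copy plasmid through a ColE1/pUC-type origin with ampicillin selection from the β-lactamase gene. The backbone also retains an f1 origin, an SV40 origin and poly(A) signal, and remnants of lac and T7/T3 promoter elements that have no role in its intended use.

The lentiviral transfer cassette is driven by an RSV promoter fused to a truncated HIV-1 5' LTR, which makes genomic RNA production Tat-independent. This is followed by the Ψ packaging signal with a partial gag sequence, the Rev response element for nuclear export of the unspliced genome, and a cPPT/CTS. The self-inactivating ΔU3 3' LTR disables LTR promoter activity after integration. Within this frame, a human U6 RNA polymerase III promoter transcribes the SH3BP5-targeting spacer joined to the Streptococcus pyogenes Cas9 guide scaffold. A separate EF-1α promoter, with its intron A, expresses puromycin N-acetyltransferase for selecting transduced mammalian cells, and a WPRE downstream enhances transcript expression.

The plasmid does not encode Cas9, so it must be used with a separate Cas9 lentivirus such as lentiCas9-Blast or in cells that already express Cas9. It corresponds to a guide from a human kinome gRNA library designed with optimized sgRNA rules, and is suited to knocking out SH3BP5 in human cells.
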