Features (pLannotate 1.2.2; 29 found; start..end, strand, type, name):
     14..80      +  CDS            small t antigen (fragment): SV40 (simian virus 40) small t antigen
    106..317     +  promoter       EF-1α core promoter: core promoter for human elongation factor EF-1α
    318..1256    +  intron         EF-1α intron A: intron upstream of the start codon of human EF-1α
   1278..1877    +  CDS            PuroR (fragment): puromycin N-acetyltransferase; pac from Streptomyces; confers resistance to puromycin
   1893..2481    +  misc_feature   WPRE: woodchuck hepatitis virus posttranscriptional regulatory element
   2532..2551    +  misc_feature   cPPT/CTS (fragment): central polypurine tract and central termination sequence of HIV-1
   2553..2786    +  LTR            3' LTR (ΔU3): self-inactivating 3' long terminal repeat (LTR) from HIV-1
   2864..2985    +  polyA_signal   SV40 poly(A) signal: SV40 polyadenylation signal
   3025..3160    +  rep_origin     SV40 ori: SV40 origin of replication
   3181..3199    -  promoter       T7 promoter: promoter for bacteriophage T7 RNA polymerase
   3207..3362    +  CDS            lacZα (fragment): LacZα fragment of β-galactosidase; lacZ fragment
   3367..3795    +  rep_origin     f1 ori (sequence partly withheld): f1 bacteriophage origin of replication; arrow indicates direction of (+) strand synthesis
   3848..3952    +  promoter       AmpR promoter: bla
   3953..4813    +  CDS            AmpR: β-lactamase; bla; confers resistance to ampicillin, carbenicillin, and related antibiotics
   4984..5572    +  rep_origin     ori: high-copy-number ColE1/pMB1/pBR322/pUC origin of replication
   5755..5847    +  CDS            lacI (fragment): lac repressor; lacI; The lac repressor binds to the lac operator to inhibit transcription in E. coli. This inhibition can be relieved by adding lactose or isopropyl-β-D-thiogalactopyranoside (IPTG).
   5860..5881    +  protein_bind   CAP binding site: CAP binding activates transcription in the presence of cAMP. E. coli catabolite activator protein
   5896..5926    +  promoter       lac promoter: promoter for the E. coli lac operon
   5934..5950    +  protein_bind   lac operator: The lac repressor binds to the lac operator to inhibit transcription in E. coli. This inhibition can be relieved by adding lactose or isopropyl-β-D-thiogalactopyranoside (IPTG). lac repressor encoded by lacI
   5995..6013    +  promoter       T3 promoter: promoter for bacteriophage T3 RNA polymerase
   6041..6267    +  promoter       RSV promoter: Rous sarcoma virus enhancer/promoter
   6268..6448    +  LTR            5' LTR (truncated): truncated 5' long terminal repeat (LTR) from HIV-1
   6495..6620    +  misc_feature   HIV-1 Ψ: packaging signal of human immunodeficiency virus type 1
   6604..6967    +  CDS            HIV-1 gag (fragment): gag protein from human immunodeficiency virus 1; gag
   7113..7346    +  misc_feature   RRE: The Rev response element (RRE) of HIV-1 allows for Rev-dependent mRNA export from the nucleus to the cytoplasm.
   7723..7749    +  CDS            Rev (fragment): human immunodeficiency virus 1 (HIV-1) Rev protein; rev; enhances nuclear export of unspliced and incompletely spliced viral mRNAs
   7753..7993    +  promoter       U6 promoter: RNA polymerase III promoter for human U6 snRNA
   8023..8098    +  misc_RNA       gRNA scaffold: guide RNA scaffold for the Streptococcus pyogenes CRISPR/Cas9 system
   8154..8271    +  misc_feature   cPPT/CTS: central polypurine tract and central termination sequence of HIV-1
>Addgene plasmid #76846 | SH3BP5 gRNA (BRDN0001147231) | addgene full sequence | sequence record 186620 | Addgene Assembled Sequence
CCCGGGTGCAAAGATGGATAAAGTTTTAAACAGAGAGGAATCTTTGCAGCTAATGGACCTTCTAGGTCTT
GAAAGGAGTGGGAATTGGCTCCGGTGCCCGTCAGTGGGCAGAGCGCACATCGCCCACAGTCCCCGAGAAG
TTGGGGGGAGGGGTCGGCAATTGATCCGGTGCCTAGAGAAGGTGGCGCGGGGTAAACTGGGAAAGTGATG
TCGTGTACTGGCTCCGCCTTTTTCCCGAGGGTGGGGGAGAACCGTATATAAGTGCAGTAGTCGCCGTGAA
CGTTCTTTTTCGCAACGGGTTTGCCGCCAGAACACAGGTAAGTGCCGTGTGTGGTTCCCGCGGGCCTGGC
CTCTTTACGGGTTATGGCCCTTGCGTGCCTTGAATTACTTCCACCTGGCTGCAGTACGTGATTCTTGATC
CCGAGCTTCGGGTTGGAAGTGGGTGGGAGAGTTCGAGGCCTTGCGCTTAAGGAGCCCCTTCGCCTCGTGC
TTGAGTTGAGGCCTGGCCTGGGCGCTGGGGCCGCCGCGTGCGAATCTGGTGGCACCTTCGCGCCTGTCTC
GCTGCTTTCGATAAGTCTCTAGCCATTTAAAATTTTTGATGACCTGCTGCGACGCTTTTTTTCTGGCAAG
ATAGTCTTGTAAATGCGGGCCAAGATCTGCACACTGGTATTTCGGTTTTTGGGGCCGCGGGCGGCGACGG
GGCCCGTGCGTCCCAGCGCACATGTTCGGCGAGGCGGGGCCTGCGAGCGCGGCCACCGAGAATCGGACGG
GGGTAGTCTCAAGCTGGCCGGCCTGCTCTGGTGCCTGGCCTCGCGCCGCCGTGTATCGCCCCGCCCTGGG
CGGCAAGGCTGGCCCGGTCGGCACCAGTTGCGTGAGCGGAAAGATGGCCGCTTCCCGGCCCTGCTGCAGG
GAGCTCAAAATGGAGGACGCGGCGCTCGGGAGAGCGGGCGGGTGAGTCACCCACACAAAGGAAAAGGGCC
TTTCCGTCCTCAGCCGTCGCTTCATGTGACTCCACGGAGTACCGGGCGCCGTCCAGGCACCTCGATTAGT
TCTCGAGCTTTTGGAGTACGTCGTCTTTAGGTTGGGGGGAGGGGTTTTATGCGATGGAGTTTCCCCACAC
TGAGTGGGTGGAGACTGAAGTTAGGCCAGCTTGGCACTTGATGTAATTCTCCTTGGAATTTGCCCTTTTT
GAGTTTGGATCTTGGTTCATTCTCAAGCCTCAGACAGTGGTTCAAAGTTTTTTTCTTCCATTTCAGGTGT
CGTGACGTACGGCCACCATGACCGAGTACAAGCCCACGGTGCGCCTCGCCACCCGCGACGACGTCCCCAG
GGCCGTACGCACCCTCGCCGCCGCGTTCGCCGACTACCCCGCCACGCGCCACACCGTCGATCCGGACCGC
CACATCGAGCGGGTCACCGAGCTGCAAGAACTCTTCCTCACGCGCGTCGGGCTCGACATCGGCAAGGTGT
GGGTCGCGGACGACGGCGCCGCCGTGGCGGTCTGGACCACGCCGGAGAGCGTCGAAGCGGGGGCGGTGTT
CGCCGAGATCGGCCCGCGCATGGCCGAGTTGAGCGGTTCCCGGCTGGCCGCGCAGCAACAGATGGAAGGC
CTCCTGGCGCCGCACCGGCCCAAGGAGCCCGCGTGGTTCCTGGCCACCGTCGGAGTCTCGCCCGACCACC
AGGGCAAGGGTCTGGGCAGCGCCGTCGTGCTCCCCGGAGTGGAGGCGGCCGAGCGCGCCGGGGTGCCCGC
CTTCCTGGAGACCTCCGCGCCCCGCAACCTCCCCTTCTACGAGCGGCTCGGCTTCACCGTCACCGCCGAC
GTCGAGGTGCCCGAAGGACCGCGCACCTGGTGCATGACCCGCAAGCCCGGTGCCTGAACGCGTTAAGTCG
ACAATCAACCTCTGGATTACAAAATTTGTGAAAGATTGACTGGTATTCTTAACTATGTTGCTCCTTTTAC
GCTATGTGGATACGCTGCTTTAATGCCTTTGTATCATGCTATTGCTTCCCGTATGGCTTTCATTTTCTCC
TCCTTGTATAAATCCTGGTTGCTGTCTCTTTATGAGGAGTTGTGGCCCGTTGTCAGGCAACGTGGCGTGG
TGTGCACTGTGTTTGCTGACGCAACCCCCACTGGTTGGGGCATTGCCACCACCTGTCAGCTCCTTTCCGG
GACTTTCGCTTTCCCCCTCCCTATTGCCACGGCGGAACTCATCGCCGCCTGCCTTGCCCGCTGCTGGACA
GGGGCTCGGCTGTTGGGCACTGACAATTCCGTGGTGTTGTCGGGGAAATCATCGTCCTTTCCTTGGCTGC
TCGCCTGTGTTGCCACCTGGATTCTGCGCGGGACGTCCTTCTGCTACGTCCCTTCGGCCCTCAATCCAGC
GGACCTTCCTTCCCGCGGCCTGCTGCCGGCTCTGCGGCCTCTTCCGCGTCTTCGCCTTCGCCCTCAGACG
AGTCGGATCTCCCTTTGGGCCGCCTCCCCGCGTCGACTTTAAGACCAATGACTTACAAGGCAGCTGTAGA
TCTTAGCCACTTTTTAAAAGAAAAGGGGGGACTGGAAGGGCTAATTCACTCCCAACGAAGACAAGATCTG
CTTTTTGCTTGTACTGGGTCTCTCTGGTTAGACCAGATCTGAGCCTGGGAGCTCTCTGGCTAACTAGGGA
ACCCACTGCTTAAGCCTCAATAAAGCTTGCCTTGAGTGCTTCAAGTAGTGTGTGCCCGTCTGTTGTGTGA
CTCTGGTAACTAGAGATCCCTCAGACCCTTTTAGTCAGTGTGGAAAATCTCTAGCAGTACGTATAGTAGT
TCATGTCATCTTATTATTCAGTATTTATAACTTGCAAAGAAATGAATATCAGAGAGTGAGAGGAACTTGT
TTATTGCAGCTTATAATGGTTACAAATAAAGCAATAGCATCACAAATTTCACAAATAAAGCATTTTTTTC
ACTGCATTCTAGTTGTGGTTTGTCCAAACTCATCAATGTATCTTATCATGTCTGGCTCTAGCTATCCCGC
CCCTAACTCCGCCCATCCCGCCCCTAACTCCGCCCAGTTCCGCCCATTCTCCGCCCCATGGCTGACTAAT
TTTTTTTATTTATGCAGAGGCCGAGGCCGCCTCGGCCTCTGAGCTATTCCAGAAGTAGTGAGGAGGCTTT
TTTGGAGGCCTAGGGACGTACCCAATTCGCCCTATAGTGAGTCGTATTACGCGCGCTCACTGGCCGTCGT
TTTACAACGTCGTGACTGGGAAAACCCTGGCGTTACCCAACTTAATCGCCTTGCAGCACATCCCCCTTTC
GCCAGCTGGCGTAATAGCGAAGAGGCCCGCACCGATCGCCCTTCCCAACAGTTGCGCAGCCTGAATGGCG
AATGGG
[124 nt withheld, positions 3367-3490]
C
[91 nt withheld, positions 3492-3582]
A
[49 nt withheld, positions 3584-3632]
CCTTTGACGTTGGAGTCCACGTTCTTT
[37 nt withheld, positions 3660-3696]
ACCCTATCTCGGTCTATTCTTTTGATTTATAAGGGATTTTGCCGATTTCGGCCTATTGGTTAAAAAATGA
GCTGATTTAACAAAAATTTAACGCGAATTTTAACAAAATATTAACGCTTACAATTTAGGTGGCACTTTTC
GGGGAAATGTGCGCGGAACCCCTATTTGTTTATTTTTCTAAATACATTCAAATATGTATCCGCTCATGAG
ACAATAACCCTGATAAATGCTTCAATAATATTGAAAAAGGAAGAGTATGAGTATTCAACATTTCCGTGTC
GCCCTTATTCCCTTTTTTGCGGCATTTTGCCTTCCTGTTTTTGCTCACCCAGAAACGCTGGTGAAAGTAA
AAGATGCTGAAGATCAGTTGGGTGCACGAGTGGGTTACATCGAACTGGATCTCAACAGCGGTAAGATCCT
TGAGAGTTTTCGCCCCGAAGAACGTTTTCCAATGATGAGCACTTTTAAAGTTCTGCTATGTGGCGCGGTA
TTATCCCGTATTGACGCCGGGCAAGAGCAACTCGGTCGCCGCATACACTATTCTCAGAATGACTTGGTTG
AGTACTCACCAGTCACAGAAAAGCATCTTACGGATGGCATGACAGTAAGAGAATTATGCAGTGCTGCCAT
AACCATGAGTGATAACACTGCGGCCAACTTACTTCTGACAACGATCGGAGGACCGAAGGAGCTAACCGCT
TTTTTGCACAACATGGGGGATCATGTAACTCGCCTTGATCGTTGGGAACCGGAGCTGAATGAAGCCATAC
CAAACGACGAGCGTGACACCACGATGCCTGTAGCAATGGCAACAACGTTGCGCAAACTATTAACTGGCGA
ACTACTTACTCTAGCTTCCCGGCAACAATTAATAGACTGGATGGAGGCGGATAAAGTTGCAGGACCACTT
CTGCGCTCGGCCCTTCCGGCTGGCTGGTTTATTGCTGATAAATCTGGAGCCGGTGAGCGTGGGTCTCGCG
GTATCATTGCAGCACTGGGGCCAGATGGTAAGCCCTCCCGTATCGTAGTTATCTACACGACGGGGAGTCA
GGCAACTATGGATGAACGAAATAGACAGATCGCTGAGATAGGTGCCTCACTGATTAAGCATTGGTAACTG
TCAGACCAAGTTTACTCATATATACTTTAGATTGATTTAAAACTTCATTTTTAATTTAAAAGGATCTAGG
TGAAGATCCTTTTTGATAATCTCATGACCAAAATCCCTTAACGTGAGTTTTCGTTCCACTGAGCGTCAGA
CCCCGTAGAAAAGATCAAAGGATCTTCTTGAGATCCTTTTTTTCTGCGCGTAATCTGCTGCTTGCAAACA
AAAAAACCACCGCTACCAGCGGTGGTTTGTTTGCCGGATCAAGAGCTACCAACTCTTTTTCCGAAGGTAA
CTGGCTTCAGCAGAGCGCAGATACCAAATACTGTTCTTCTAGTGTAGCCGTAGTTAGGCCACCACTTCAA
GAACTCTGTAGCACCGCCTACATACCTCGCTCTGCTAATCCTGTTACCAGTGGCTGCTGCCAGTGGCGAT
AAGTCGTGTCTTACCGGGTTGGACTCAAGACGATAGTTACCGGATAAGGCGCAGCGGTCGGGCTGAACGG
GGGGTTCGTGCACACAGCCCAGCTTGGAGCGAACGACCTACACCGAACTGAGATACCTACAGCGTGAGCT
ATGAGAAAGCGCCACGCTTCCCGAAGGGAGAAAGGCGGACAGGTATCCGGTAAGCGGCAGGGTCGGAACA
GGAGAGCGCACGAGGGAGCTTCCAGGGGGAAACGCCTGGTATCTTTATAGTCCTGTCGGGTTTCGCCACC
TCTGACTTGAGCGTCGATTTTTGTGATGCTCGTCAGGGGGGCGGAGCCTATGGAAAAACGCCAGCAACGC
GGCCTTTTTACGGTTCCTGGCCTTTTGCTGGCCTTTTGCTCACATGTTCTTTCCTGCGTTATCCCCTGAT
TCTGTGGATAACCGTATTACCGCCTTTGAGTGAGCTGATACCGCTCGCCGCAGCCGAACGACCGAGCGCA
GCGAGTCAGTGAGCGAGGAAGCGGAAGAGCGCCCAATACGCAAACCGCCTCTCCCCGCGCGTTGGCCGAT
TCATTAATGCAGCTGGCACGACAGGTTTCCCGACTGGAAAGCGGGCAGTGAGCGCAACGCAATTAATGTG
AGTTAGCTCACTCATTAGGCACCCCAGGCTTTACACTTTATGCTTCCGGCTCGTATGTTGTGTGGAATTG
TGAGCGGATAACAATTTCACACAGGAAACAGCTATGACCATGATTACGCCAAGCGCGCAATTAACCCTCA
CTAAAGGGAACAAAAGCTGGAGCTGCAAGCTTAATGTAGTCTTATGCAATACTCTTGTAGTCTTGCAACA
TGGTAACGATGAGTTAGCAACATGCCTTACAAGGAGAGAAAAAGCACCGTGCATGCCGATTGGTGGAAGT
AAGGTGGTACGATCGTGCCTTATTAGGAAGGCAACAGACGGGTCTGACATGGATTGGACGAACCACTGAA
TTGCCGCATTGCAGAGATATTGTATTTAAGTGCCTAGCTCGATACATAAACGGGTCTCTCTGGTTAGACC
AGATCTGAGCCTGGGAGCTCTCTGGCTAACTAGGGAACCCACTGCTTAAGCCTCAATAAAGCTTGCCTTG
AGTGCTTCAAGTAGTGTGTGCCCGTCTGTTGTGTGACTCTGGTAACTAGAGATCCCTCAGACCCTTTTAG
TCAGTGTGGAAAATCTCTAGCAGTGGCGCCCGAACAGGGACTTGAAAGCGAAAGGGAAACCAGAGGAGCT
CTCTCGACGCAGGACTCGGCTTGCTGAAGCGCGCACGGCAAGAGGCGAGGGGCGGCGACTGGTGAGTACG
CCAAAAATTTTGACTAGCGGAGGCTAGAAGGAGAGAGATGGGTGCGAGAGCGTCAGTATTAAGCGGGGGA
GAATTAGATCGCGATGGGAAAAAATTCGGTTAAGGCCAGGGGGAAAGAAAAAATATAAATTAAAACATAT
AGTATGGGCAAGCAGGGAGCTAGAACGATTCGCAGTTAATCCTGGCCTGTTAGAAACATCAGAAGGCTGT
AGACAAATACTGGGACAGCTACAACCATCCCTTCAGACAGGATCAGAAGAACTTAGATCATTATATAATA
CAGTAGCAACCCTCTATTGTGTGCATCAAAGGATAGAGATAAAAGACACCAAGGAAGCTTTAGACAAGAT
AGAGGAAGAGCAAAACAAAAGTAAGACCACCGCACAGCAAGCGGCCGCTGATCTTCAGACCTGGAGGAGG
AGATATGAGGGACAATTGGAGAAGTGAATTATATAAATATAAAGTAGTAAAAATTGAACCATTAGGAGTA
GCACCCACCAAGGCAAAGAGAAGAGTGGTGCAGAGAGAAAAAAGAGCAGTGGGAATAGGAGCTTTGTTCC
TTGGGTTCTTGGGAGCAGCAGGAAGCACTATGGGCGCAGCGTCAATGACGCTGACGGTACAGGCCAGACA
ATTATTGTCTGGTATAGTGCAGCAGCAGAACAATTTGCTGAGGGCTATTGAGGCGCAACAGCATCTGTTG
CAACTCACAGTCTGGGGCATCAAGCAGCTCCAGGCAAGAATCCTGGCTGTGGAAAGATACCTAAAGGATC
AACAGCTCCTGGGGATTTGGGGTTGCTCTGGAAAACTCATTTGCACCACTGCTGTGCCTTGGAATGCTAG
TTGGAGTAATAAATCTCTGGAACAGATTTGGAATCACACGACCTGGATGGAGTGGGACAGAGAAATTAAC
AATTACACAAGCTTAATACACTCCTTAATTGAAGAATCGCAAAACCAGCAAGAAAAGAATGAACAAGAAT
TATTGGAATTAGATAAATGGGCAAGTTTGTGGAATTGGTTTAACATAACAAATTGGCTGTGGTATATAAA
ATTATTCATAATGATAGTAGGAGGCTTGGTAGGTTTAAGAATAGTTTTTGCTGTACTTTCTATAGTGAAT
AGAGTTAGGCAGGGATATTCACCATTATCGTTTCAGACCCACCTCCCAACCCCGAGGGGACCCAGAGAGG
GCCTATTTCCCATGATTCCTTCATATTTGCATATACGATACAAGGCTGTTAGAGAGATAATTAGAATTAA
TTTGACTGTAAACACAAAGATATTAGTACAAAATACGTGACGTAGAAAGTAATAATTTCTTGGGTAGTTT
GCAGTTTTAAAATTATGTTTTAAAATGGACTATCATATGCTTACCGTAACTTGAAAGTATTTCGATTTCT
TGGCTTTATATATCTTGTGGAAAGGACGAAACACCGGGAAGCTCAGAAAGCCACGCGTTTTAGAGCTAGA
AATAGCAAGTTAAAATAAGGCTAGTCCGTTATCAACTTGAAAAAGTGGCACCGAGTCGGTGCTTTTTTAA
GCTTGGCGTAACTAGATCTTGAGACAAATGGCAGTATTCATCCACAATTTTAAAAGAAAAGGGGGGATTG
GGGGGTACAGTGCAGGGGAAAGAATAGTAGACATAATAGCAACAGACATACAAACTAAAGAATTACAAAA
ACAAATTACAAAAATTCAAAATTTTCGGGTTTATTACAGGGACAGCAGAGATCCACTTTGGCGCCGGCTC
GAGGGGG
