>Addgene plasmid #76846 | SH3BP5 gRNA (BRDN0001147231) | depositor partial sequence | sequence record 144306 | Target Sequence
GGAAGCTCAGAAAGCCACGC
