>Addgene plasmid #76846 | SH3BP5 gRNA (BRDN0001147231) | addgene partial sequence | sequence record 186619 | hU6-F
TAGAAAGTAATAATTTCTTGGGTAGTTTGCAGTTTTAAAATTATGTTTTAAAATGGACTATCATATGCTT
ACCGTAACTTGAAAGTATTTCGATTTCTTGGCTTTATATATCTTGTGGAAAGGACGAAACACCGGGAAGC
TCAGAAAGCCACGCGTTTTAGAGCTAGAAATAGCAAGTTAAAATAAGGCTAGTCCGTTATCAACTTGAAA
AAGTGGCACCGAGTCGGTGCTTTTTTAAGCTTGGCGTAACTAGATCTTGAGACAAATGGCAGTATTCATC
CACAATTTTAAAAGAAAAGGGGGGATTGGGGGGTACAGTGCAGGGGAAAGAATAGTAGACATAATAGCAA
CAGACATACAAACTAAAGAATTACAAAAACAAATTACAAAAATTCAAAATTTTCGGGTTTATTACAGGGA
CAGCAGAGATCCACTTTGGCGCCGGCTCGAGGGGGCCCGGGTGCAAAGATGGATAAAGTTTTAAACAGAG
AGGAATCTTTGCAGCTAATGGACCTTCTAGGTCTTGAAAGGAGTGGGAATTGGCTCCGGTGCCCGTCAGT
GGGCAGAGCG
